>Addgene plasmid #233288 | AAV-EF1α-loxP-GCaMP6f-loxP-WPRE | addgene full sequence | sequence record 465758 | Addgene NGS Result
CCTGCAGGCAGCTGCGCGCTCGCTCGCTCACTGAGGCCGCCCGGGCGTCGGGCGACCTTTGGTCGCCCGG
CCTCAGTGAGCGAGCGAGCGCGCAGAGAGGGAGTGGCCAACTCCATCACTAGGGGTTCCTGCGGCCGCAC
GCGTAAGCTTTGCAAAGATGGATAAAGTTTTAAACAGAGAGGAATCTTTGCAGCTAATGGACCTTCTAGG
TCTTGAAAGGAGTGGGAATTGGCTCCGGTGCCCGTCAGTGGGCAGAGCGCACATCGCCCACAGTCCCCGA
GAAGTTGGGGGGAGGGGTCGGCAATTGAACCGGTGCCTAGAGAAGGTGGCGCGGGGTAAACTGGGAAAGT
GATGTCGTGTACTGGCTCCGCCTTTTTCCCGAGGGTGGGGGAGAACCGTATATAAGTGCAGTAGTCGCCG
TGAACGTTCTTTTTCGCAACGGGTTTGCCGCCAGAACACAGGTAAGTGCCGTGTGTGGTTCCCGCGGGCC
TGGCCTCTTTACGGGTTATGGCCCTTGCGTGCCTTGAATTACTTCCACCTGGCTGCAGTACGTGATTCTT
GATCCCGAGCTTCGGGTTGGAAGTGGGTGGGAGAGTTCGAGGCCTTGCGCTTAAGGAGCCCCTTCGCCTC
GTGCTTGAGTTGAGGCCTGGCCTGGGCGCTGGGGCCGCCGCGTGCGAATCTGGTGGCACCTTCGCGCCTG
TCTCGCTGCTTTCGATAAGTCTCTAGCCATTTAAAATTTTTGATGACCTGCTGCGACGCTTTTTTTCTGG
CAAGATAGTCTTGTAAATGCGGGCCAAGATCTGCACACTGGTATTTCGGTTTTTGGGGCCGCGGGCGGCG
ACGGGGCCCGTGCGTCCCAGCGCACATGTTCGGCGAGGCGGGGCCTGCGAGCGCGGCCACCGAGAATCGG
ACGGGGGTAGTCTCAAGCTGGCCGGCCTGCTCTGGTGCCTGGCCTCGCGCCGCCGTGTATCGCCCCGCCC
TGGGCGGCAAGGCTGGCCCGGTCGGCACCAGTTGCGTGAGCGGAAAGATGGCCGCTTCCCGGCCCTGCTG
CAGGGAGCTCAAAATGGAGGACGCGGCGCTCGGGAGAGCGGGCGGGTGAGTCACCCACACAAAGGAAAAG
GGCCTTTCCGTCCTCAGCCGTCGCTTCATGTGACTCCACGGAGTACCGGGCGCCGTCCAGGCACCTCGAT
TAGTTCTCGAGCTTTTGGAGTACGTCGTCTTTAGGTTGGGGGGAGGGGTTTTATGCGATGGAGTTTCCCC
ACACTGAGTGGGTGGAGACTGAAGTTAGGCCAGCTTGGCACTTGATGTAATTCTCCTTGGAATTTGCCCT
TTTTGAGTTTGGATCTTGGTTCATTCTCAAGCCTCAGACAGTGGTTCAAAGTTTTTTTCTTCCATTTCAG
GTGTCGTGAGGTACCGGATCCTCTAGAGTCGACTCCGGAATAACTTCGTATAGCATACATTATACGAAGT
TATAGTGGCTAGACACCATGGGTTCTCATCATCATCATCATCATGGTATGGCTAGCATGACTGGTGGACA
GCAAATGGGTCGGGATCTGTACGACGATGACGATAAGGATCTCGCCACCATGGTCGACTCATCACGTCGT
AAGTGGAATAAGACAGGTCACGCAGTCAGAGCTATAGGTCGGCTGAGCTCACTCGAGAACGTCTATATCA
AGGCCGACAAGCAGAAGAACGGCATCAAGGCGAACTTCAAGATCCGCCACAACATCGAGGACGGCGGCGT
GCAGCTCGCCTACCACTACCAGCAGAACACCCCCATCGGCGACGGCCCCGTGCTGCTGCCCGACAACCAC
TACCTGAGCGTGCAGTCCAAACTTTCGAAAGACCCCAACGAGAAGCGCGATCACATGGTCCTGCTGGAGT
TCGTGACCGCCGCCGGGATCACTCTCGGCATGGACGAGCTGTACAAGGGCGGTACCGGAGGGAGCATGGT
GAGCAAGGGCGAGGAGCTGTTCACCGGGGTGGTGCCCATCCTGGTCGAGCTGGACGGCGACGTAAACGGC
CACAAGTTCAGCGTGTCCGGCGAGGGTGAGGGCGATGCCACCTACGGCAAGCTGACCCTGAAGTTCATCT
GCACCACCGGCAAGCTGCCCGTGCCCTGGCCCACCCTCGTGACCACCCTGACCTACGGCGTGCAGTGCTT
CAGCCGCTACCCCGACCACATGAAGCAGCACGACTTCTTCAAGTCCGCCATGCCCGAAGGCTACATCCAG
GAGCGCACCATCTTCTTCAAGGACGACGGCAACTACAAGACCCGCGCCGAGGTGAAGTTCGAGGGCGACA
CCCTGGTGAACCGCATCGAGCTGAAGGGCATCGACTTCAAGGAGGACGGCAACATCCTGGGGCACAAGCT
GGAGTACAACCTGCCGGACCAACTGACTGAAGAGCAGATCGCAGAATTTAAAGAGGAATTCTCCCTATTT
GACAAGGACGGGGATGGGACAATAACAACCAAGGAGCTGGGGACGGTGATGCGGTCTCTGGGGCAGAACC
CCACAGAAGCAGAGCTGCAGGACATGATCAATGAAGTAGATGCCGACGGTGACGGCACAATCGACTTCCC
TGAGTTCCTGACAATGATGGCAAGAAAAATGAAATACAGGGACACGGAAGAAGAAATTAGAGAAGCGTTC
GGTGTGTTTGATAAGGATGGCAATGGCTACATCAGTGCAGCAGAGCTTCGCCACGTGATGACAAACCTTG
GAGAGAAGTTAACAGATGAAGAGGTTGATGAAATGATCAGGGAAGCAGACATCGATGGGGATGGTCAGGT
AAACTACGAAGAGTTTGTACAAATGATGACAGCGAAGTAAGGCGCGCCAACCTCGAGCCATAACTTCGTA
TAGCATACATTATACGAAGTTATGAATTCGATATCAAGCTTATCGATAATCAACCTCTGGATTACAAAAT
TTGTGAAAGATTGACTGGTATTCTTAACTATGTTGCTCCTTTTACGCTATGTGGATACGCTGCTTTAATG
CCTTTGTATCATGCTATTGCTTCCCGTATGGCTTTCATTTTCTCCTCCTTGTATAAATCCTGGTTGCTGT
CTCTTTATGAGGAGTTGTGGCCCGTTGTCAGGCAACGTGGCGTGGTGTGCACTGTGTTTGCTGACGCAAC
CCCCACTGGTTGGGGCATTGCCACCACCTGTCAGCTCCTTTCCGGGACTTTCGCTTTCCCCCTCCCTATT
GCCACGGCGGAACTCATCGCCGCCTGCCTTGCCCGCTGCTGGACAGGGGCTCGGCTGTTGGGCACTGACA
ATTCCGTGGTGTTGTCGGGGAAATCATCGTCCTTTCCTTGGCTGCTCGCCTATGTTGCCACCTGGATTCT
GCGCGGGACGTCCTTCTGCTACGTCCCTTCGGCCCTCAATCCAGCGGACCTTCCTTCCCGCGGCCTGCTG
CCGGCTCTGCGGCCTCTTCCGCGTCTTCGCCTTCGCCCTCAGACGAGTCGGATCTCCCTTTGGGCCGCCT
CCCCGCATCGATACCGAGCGCTGCTCGAGAGATCTACGGGTGGCATCCCTGTGACCCCTCCCCAGTGCCT
CTCCTGGCCCTGGAAGTTGCCACTCCAGTGCCCACCAGCCTTGTCCTAATAAAATTAAGTTGCATCATTT
TGTCTGACTAGGTGTCCTTCTATAATATTATGGGGTGGAGGGGGGTGGTATGGAGCAAGGGGCAAGTTGG
GAAGACAACCTGTAGGGCCTGCGGGGTCTATTGGGAACCAAGCTGGAGTGCAGTGGCACAATCTTGGCTC
ACTGCAATCTCCGCCTCCTGGGTTCAAGCGATTCTCCTGCCTCAGCCTCCCGAGTTGTTGGGATTCCAGG
CATGCATGACCAGGCTCAGCTAATTTTTGTTTTTTTGGTAGAGACGGGGTTTCACCATATTGGCCAGGCT
GGTCTCCAACTCCTAATCTCAGGTGATCTACCCACCTTGGCCTCCCAAATTGCTGGGATTACAGGCGTGA
ACCACTGCTCCCTTCCCTGTCCTTCTGATTTTGTAGGTAACCACGTGCGGACCGAGCGGCCGCAGGAACC
CCTAGTGATGGAGTTGGCCACTCCCTCTCTGCGCGCTCGCTCGCTCACTGAGGCCGGGCGACCAAAGGTC
GCCCGACGCCCGGGCTTTGCCCGGGCGGCCTCAGTGAGCGAGCGAGCGCGCAGCTGCCTGCAGGGGCGCC
TGATGCGGTATTTTCTCCTTACGCATCTGTGCGGTATTTCACACCGCATA
[95 nt withheld, positions 4251-4345]
T
[46 nt withheld, positions 4347-4392]
C
[141 nt withheld, positions 4394-4534]
CCTTTGACGTTGGAGTCCACGTTCTTT
[37 nt withheld, positions 4562-4598]
ACTCTATCTCGGGCTATTCTTTTGATTTATAAGGGATTTTGCCGATTTCGGTCTATTGGTTAAAAAATGA
GCTGATTTAACAAAAATTTAACGCGAATTTTAACAAAATATTAACGTTTACAATTTTATGGTGCACTCTC
AGTACAATCTGCTCTGATGCCGCATAGTTAAGCCAGCCCCGACACCCGCCAACACCCGCTGACGCGCCCT
GACGGGCTTGTCTGCTCCCGGCATCCGCTTACAGACAAGCTGTGACCGTCTCCGGGAGCTGCATGTGTCA
GAGGTTTTCACCGTCATCACCGAAACGCGCGAGACGAAAGGGCCTCGTGATACGCCTATTTTTATAGGTT
AATGTCATGATAATAATGGTTTCTTAGACGTCAGGTGGCACTTTTCGGGGAAATGTGCGCGGAACCCCTA
TTTGTTTATTTTTCTAAATACATTCAAATATGTATCCGCTCATGAGACAATAACCCTGATAAATGCTTCA
ATAATATTGAAAAAGGAAGAGTATGAGTATTCAACATTTCCGTGTCGCCCTTATTCCCTTTTTTGCGGCA
TTTTGCCTTCCTGTTTTTGCTCACCCAGAAACGCTGGTGAAAGTAAAAGATGCTGAAGATCAGTTGGGTG
CACGAGTGGGTTACATCGAACTGGATCTCAACAGCGGTAAGATCCTTGAGAGTTTTCGCCCCGAAGAACG
TTTTCCAATGATGAGCACTTTTAAAGTTCTGCTATGTGGCGCGGTATTATCCCGTATTGACGCCGGGCAA
GAGCAACTCGGTCGCCGCATACACTATTCTCAGAATGACTTGGTTGAGTACTCACCAGTCACAGAAAAGC
ATCTTACGGATGGCATGACAGTAAGAGAATTATGCAGTGCTGCCATAACCATGAGTGATAACACTGCGGC
CAACTTACTTCTGACAACGATCGGAGGACCGAAGGAGCTAACCGCTTTTTTGCACAACATGGGGGATCAT
GTAACTCGCCTTGATCGTTGGGAACCGGAGCTGAATGAAGCCATACCAAACGACGAGCGTGACACCACGA
TGCCTGTAGCAATGGCAACAACGTTGCGCAAACTATTAACTGGCGAACTACTTACTCTAGCTTCCCGGCA
ACAATTAATAGACTGGATGGAGGCGGATAAAGTTGCAGGACCACTTCTGCGCTCGGCCCTTCCGGCTGGC
TGGTTTATTGCTGATAAATCTGGAGCCGGTGAGCGTGGGTCTCGCGGTATCATTGCAGCACTGGGGCCAG
ATGGTAAGCCCTCCCGTATCGTAGTTATCTACACGACGGGGAGTCAGGCAACTATGGATGAACGAAATAG
ACAGATCGCTGAGATAGGTGCCTCACTGATTAAGCATTGGTAACTGTCAGACCAAGTTTACTCATATATA
CTTTAGATTGATTTAAAACTTCATTTTTAATTTAAAAGGATCTAGGTGAAGATCCTTTTTGATAATCTCA
TGACCAAAATCCCTTAACGTGAGTTTTCGTTCCACTGAGCGTCAGACCCCGTAGAAAAGATCAAAGGATC
TTCTTGAGATCCTTTTTTTCTGCGCGTAATCTGCTGCTTGCAAACAAAAAAACCACCGCTACCAGCGGTG
GTTTGTTTGCCGGATCAAGAGCTACCAACTCTTTTTCCGAAGGTAACTGGCTTCAGCAGAGCGCAGATAC
CAAATACTGTTCTTCTAGTGTAGCCGTAGTTAGGCCACCACTTCAAGAACTCTGTAGCACCGCCTACATA
CCTCGCTCTGCTAATCCTGTTACCAGTGGCTGCTGCCAGTGGCGATAAGTCGTGTCTTACCGGGTTGGAC
TCAAGACGATAGTTACCGGATAAGGCGCAGCGGTCGGGCTGAACGGGGGGTTCGTGCACACAGCCCAGCT
TGGAGCGAACGACCTACACCGAACTGAGATACCTACAGCGTGAGCTATGAGAAAGCGCCACGCTTCCCGA
AGGGAGAAAGGCGGACAGGTATCCGGTAAGCGGCAGGGTCGGAACAGGAGAGCGCACGAGGGAGCTTCCA
GGGGGAAACGCCTGGTATCTTTATAGTCCTGTCGGGTTTCGCCACCTCTGACTTGAGCGTCGATTTTTGT
GATGCTCGTCAGGGGGGCGGAGCCTATGGAAAAACGCCAGCAACGCGGCCTTTTTACGGTTCCTGGCCTT
TTGCTGGCCTTTTGCTCACATGT
Features (pLannotate 1.2.2; 19 found; start..end, strand, type, name):
     12..39      +  repeat_region  AAV2 ITR (fragment): inverted terminal repeat of adeno-associated virus serotype 2 inverted
     68..95      +  repeat_region  AAV2 ITR (fragment): inverted terminal repeat of adeno-associated virus serotype 2 inverted
    158..224     +  CDS            small t antigen (fragment): SV40 (simian virus 40) small t antigen
    231..1409    +  promoter       EF-1α promoter: strong constitutive promoter for human elongation factor EF-1α
   1416..1433    +  misc_feature   MCS (fragment): pUC18/19 multiple cloning site
   1440..1473    +  protein_bind   loxP: Cre-mediated recombination occurs in the 8-bp core sequence (GCATACAT). Cre recombinase
   1488..2838    +  CDS            GCaMP6f (fragment): improved fluorescent protein-based calcium sensor (Chen et al., 2013)
   2860..2893    +  protein_bind   loxP: Cre-mediated recombination occurs in the 8-bp core sequence (GCATACAT). Cre recombinase
   2894..2918    +  misc_feature   MCS (fragment): pBluescript multiple cloning site
   2918..3506    +  misc_feature   WPRE: woodchuck hepatitis virus posttranscriptional regulatory element
   3538..4014    +  polyA_signal   hGH poly(A) signal: human growth hormone polyadenylation signal
   4054..4194    +  repeat_region  AAV2 ITR: inverted terminal repeat of adeno-associated virus serotype 2 inverted
   4199..4250    -  misc_feature   bom (fragment): basis of mobility region from pBR322
   4269..4724    +  rep_origin     f1 ori (sequence partly withheld): f1 bacteriophage origin of replication; arrow indicates direction of (+) strand synthesis
   4725..4774    -  misc_feature   bom (fragment): basis of mobility region from pBR322
   4876..4911    -  CDS            rop (fragment): Rop protein, which maintains plasmids at low copy number; rop
   5006..5110    +  promoter       AmpR promoter: bla
   5111..5971    +  CDS            AmpR: β-lactamase; bla; confers resistance to ampicillin, carbenicillin, and related antibiotics
   6142..6730    +  rep_origin     ori: high-copy-number ColE1/pMB1/pBR322/pUC origin of replication
