[The description below was written by a language model from this plasmid's Addgene catalogue record and pLannotate feature annotations shown in this document.]
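Description:
AAV-EF1α-loxP-GCaMP6f-loxP-WPRE is an adeno-associated virus transfer plasmid of about 6.8 kb, designed to package a "Cre-Out" calcium indicator cassette into recombinant AAV. In bacteria it is maintained through a high-copy ColE1/pUC-type origin and selected with ampicillin via the β-lactamase gene. An f1 phage origin is also present in the backbone. The expression cassette lies between AAV2 inverted terminal repeats, which supply the cis signals for genome replication and encapsidation. In the sequenced record the downstream ITR is annotated in full, whereas the upstream ITR is detected only as short fragments. This is common for these repeat-rich, recombination-prone elements and consistent with propagation in a stabilising strain. The sequenced record is also slightly shorter than the catalogued total size.

The payload is driven by the strong constitutive human EF-1α promoter. Downstream, the synthetic GCaMP6f coding sequence (roughly 1.35 kb), a fast-kinetics GFP-based genetically encoded calcium sensor, sits in the forward orientation between two loxP sites annotated on the same strand. It is followed by a WPRE, which enhances transcript stability and expression, and the human growth hormone polyadenylation signal. Because the reporter is already in sense orientation, it is expressed by default. In cells containing Cre recombinase, recombination between the loxP sites excises the GCaMP6f sequence and abolishes expression. The result is labelling restricted to Cre-negative cells, the complement of the usual Cre-dependent design. The vector is therefore suited to recording calcium activity from neurons or other cells that fall outside a Cre-defined population in transgenic driver animals.
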