Addgene plasmid #233288: AAV-EF1α-loxP-GCaMP6f-loxP-WPRE
Purpose: AAV vector with EF1α promoter and Cre-Out GCaMP6f, enabling to express GCaMP6f in Cre-negative cells.
Depositing lab: Dayu Lin. Depositing organization: NYU Grossman School of Medicine. Publication: A Hypothalamic Midbrain Pathway Essential for Driving Maternal Behaviors. Fang YY, Yamaguchi T, Song SC, Tritsch NX, Lin D. Neuron. 2018 Apr 4;98(1):192-207.e10. doi: 10.1016/j.neuron.2018.02.019. PubMed 29621487.
Backbone
  Vector backbone: AAV-EF1α-loxP-loxP-WPRE
  Total vector size (bp): 6825
  Vector type: AAV
Growth in bacteria
  Bacterial resistance: Ampicillin, 100 μg/mL
  Growth temperature: 37°C
  Growth strain: NEB Stable
  Copy number: Unknown
Gene/Insert
  Gene/Insert name: GCaMP6f
  Species: Synthetic
  Insert size (bp): 1353
  Promoter: EF1α
  Cloning method: Restriction Enzyme; 5′ cloning site NheI (destroyed during cloning); 3′ cloning site AscI (not destroyed)
  Sequencing primers: 5′ EF1α; 3′ WPRE
Terms and licenses: Academic/Nonprofit Terms; Industry Terms: Not Available to Industry
How to cite: AAV-EF1α-loxP-GCaMP6f-loxP-WPRE was a gift from Dayu Lin (Addgene plasmid # 233288 ; http://n2t.net/addgene:233288 ; RRID:Addgene_233288)
